Addgene plasmid #51326: 4IIO
Depositing lab: Cheryl Arrowsmith. Depositing organization: University of Toronto.
Backbone
  Vector backbone: pHH0239
  Vector type: Bacterial Expression
Growth in bacteria
  Bacterial resistance: Ampicillin, 100 μg/mL
  Growth temperature: 37°C
  Growth strain: DH5alpha
  Copy number: High Copy
Gene/Insert
  Gene/Insert name: 4IIO (alt names: ITSN2; gi|22325380)
  Species: H. sapiens (human); 4IIO
  Mutation: Truncation: See Comments
  GenBank ID: ITSN2
  Entrez Gene: ITSN2 (a.k.a. PRO2015, SH3D1B, SH3P18, SWA, SWAP)
  Promoter: T7
  Tag / fusion protein: His (N terminal on insert)
  Cloning method: Ligation Independent Cloning
  Sequencing primers: 5′ T7; 3′ T7-term
Terms and licenses: Academic/Nonprofit Terms; Industry Terms
How to cite: 4IIO was a gift from Cheryl Arrowsmith (Addgene plasmid # 51326 ; http://n2t.net/addgene:51326 ; RRID:Addgene_51326)
