[The description below was written by a language model from this plasmid's Addgene catalogue record.]
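Description:
4IIO is a bacterial expression plasmid built on the pHH0239 backbone and carrying a truncated fragment of human ITSN2 (intersectin 2, also known as SH3D1B, SH3P18 or SWAP). It is maintained as a high-copy plasmid in E. coli under ampicillin selection. The record does not name the origin of replication, and no feature table is available, so the backbone's detailed layout cannot be described here.

The insert was introduced by ligation-independent cloning and is placed under a T7 promoter, with the T7 terminator downstream, as implied by the T7 and T7-term sequencing primers. This arrangement means that transcription depends on T7 RNA polymerase, so protein production requires an expression host that supplies that polymerase, while a standard cloning strain such as DH5alpha serves only for propagation. An N-terminal His tag is fused to the insert, allowing the recombinant protein to be purified by immobilised metal affinity chromatography. The record notes that the ITSN2 sequence is a truncation, but the exact residue boundaries are deferred to comments that are not included, so it is not stated which domain of this multidomain endocytic scaffold protein is encoded.

The construct name has the format of a Protein Data Bank identifier. Together with the truncated, His-tagged, T7-driven design, this suggests a construct made to produce a defined ITSN2 fragment for purification and structural or biochemical work, although the record does not state the intended use explicitly.
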