>Addgene plasmid #51326 | 4IIO | depositor partial sequence | sequence record 78228 | Insert sequence
CTGAAAGCACAAGCACTGTGTTCTTGGACCGCCAAAAAAGATAACCATCTGAACTTTTCCAAACATGACA
TTATCACCGTCCTGGAACAACAAGAAAACTGGTGGTTTGGTGAAGTTCATGGTGGTCGTGGCTGGTTTCC
GAAATCCTACGTCAAAATCATTCCG
