>Addgene plasmid #51326 | 4IIO | addgene partial sequence | sequence record 79948 | M13_pUC_rev
CGAGCACTTCACCAACAAGGACCATAGATTATGAAAATCGAAGAACACCATCACCATCACCATAGCTCCG
GACGTGAAAATCTGTACTTCCAAGGTGGCATGGCCCAGGGCGCGCTGCTGAAAGCACAAGCACTGTGTTC
TTGGACCGCCAAAAAAGATAACCATCTGAACTTTTCCAAACATGACATTATCACCGTCCTGGAACAACAA
GAAAACTGGTGGTTTGGTGAAGTTCATGGTGGTCGTGGCTGGTTTCCGAAATCCTACGTCAAAATCATTC
CGGCGGCCGCATA
[142 nt withheld, positions 294-435]
C
[98 nt withheld, positions 437-534]
AGTTTGTACTGGTGACGAAACTCAGTGTCTAGCTAGAGTGGC
[149 nt withheld, positions 577-725]
T
[41 nt withheld, positions 727-767]
T
[62 nt withheld, positions 769-830]
ACCTTTAATGAATAATTTCCGTCAATATT
